Addgene plasmid #75693: MAP3K7 gRNA (BRDN0001148020)
Purpose: 3rd generation lentiviral gRNA plasmid targeting human MAP3K7
Depositing lab: John Doench & David Root. Depositing organization: Broad Institute. Publication: Optimized sgRNA design to maximize activity and minimize off-target effects of CRISPR-Cas9. Doench JG, Fusi N, Sullender M, Hegde M, Vaimberg EW, Donovan KF, Smith I, Tothova Z, Wilen C, Orchard R, Virgin HW, Listgarten J, Root DE. Nat Biotechnol. 2016 Jan 18. doi: 10.1038/nbt.3437. PubMed 26780180.
Backbone
  Vector backbone: lentiGuide-Puro
  Backbone manufacturer: Zhang Lab (Addgene plasmid # 52963)
  Vector type: Mammalian Expression, Lentiviral, CRISPR
  Selectable markers: Puromycin
Growth in bacteria
  Bacterial resistance: Ampicillin, 100 μg/mL
  Growth temperature: 37°C
  Growth strain: DH5alpha
  Copy number: High Copy
Gene/Insert
  Gene/Insert name: MAP3K7 (alt names: MAP3K7; NM_003188.3)
  gRNA/shRNA sequence: ACCCAAAGCGCTAATTCACA
  Species: H. sapiens (human)
  Entrez Gene: MAP3K7 (a.k.a. CSCF, FMD2, MEKK7, TAK1, TGF1a)
  Promoter: hU6
  Cloning method: Unknown
  Sequencing primers: 5′ U6-F; 3′ pS2-R
Terms and licenses: Academic/Nonprofit Terms; Industry Terms: Not Available to Industry
Depositor comments: The gRNA was designed to target the following Genbank reference sequence(s): NM_003188.3,NM_145331.2,NM_145332.2,NM_145333.2. Note that this plasmid does NOT contain Cas9. It should be used in conjunction with lentiCas9-Blast (Addgene #52962) or otherwise with cell lines already expressing Cas9. Browse the full kinome gRNA library at http://www.addgene.org/pooled-library/broadgpp-human-kinome/ or visit http://www.broadinstitute.org/rnai/public/ for detailed protocols and information.
How to cite: MAP3K7 gRNA (BRDN0001148020) was a gift from John Doench & David Root (Addgene plasmid # 75693 ; http://n2t.net/addgene:75693 ; RRID:Addgene_75693)
