[The description below was written by a language model from this plasmid's Addgene catalogue record and the feature table of its GenBank file.]
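Description:
MAP3K7 gRNA (BRDN0001148020) is a third-generation lentiviral guide RNA plasmid of 8,323 bp built on the lentiGuide-Puro backbone, carrying a single CRISPR guide directed against human MAP3K7 (also known as TAK1). In bacteria it is maintained at high copy through a ColE1/pUC-type origin and selected with ampicillin via the beta-lactamase gene. The backbone also contains an f1 origin, an SV40 origin and poly(A) signal, and leftover lac, T7 and T3 promoter elements from the cloning vector.

The lentiviral transfer cassette begins with an RSV promoter fused to a truncated HIV-1 5' LTR, which makes genomic RNA production Tat-independent. This is followed by the Psi packaging signal and the Rev response element for Rev-dependent nuclear export, and the cassette ends in a self-inactivating (Delta-U3) 3' LTR. Between the LTRs, a human U6 RNA polymerase III promoter drives the MAP3K7-specific spacer joined to the Streptococcus pyogenes Cas9 guide scaffold. A cPPT/CTS element, which aids nuclear import of the viral genome, lies just downstream of this unit. A separate EF-1-alpha promoter with its intron then expresses puromycin N-acetyltransferase, and a WPRE enhances transcript expression. Transduced mammalian cells can therefore be selected with puromycin.

The guide was designed against several MAP3K7 reference transcripts, and the plasmid belongs to a human kinome gRNA collection associated with work on optimised sgRNA design. It does not encode Cas9, so it is meant to be used with a separate Cas9 lentivector or in cells that already express Cas9, typically for knockout of MAP3K7.
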