LOCUS       Exported 8323 bp ds-DNA circular SYN 13-MAY-2021
DEFINITION  3rd generation lentiviral gRNA plasmid targeting human MAP3K7.
ACCESSION   .
VERSION     .
KEYWORDS    MAP3K7 gRNA (BRDN0001148020)
SOURCE      synthetic DNA construct
  ORGANISM  synthetic DNA construct
REFERENCE   1 (bases 1 to 8323)
  AUTHORS   Doench JG, Fusi N, Sullender M, Hegde M, Vaimberg EW, Donovan KF,
            Smith I, Tothova Z, Wilen C, Orchard R, Virgin HW, Listgarten J,
            Root DE
  TITLE     Optimized sgRNA design to maximize activity and minimize off-target
            effects of CRISPR-Cas9.
  JOURNAL   Nat Biotechnol. 2016 Jan 18. doi: 10.1038/nbt.3437.
  PUBMED    26780180
REFERENCE   2 (bases 1 to 8323)
  AUTHORS   .
  TITLE     Direct Submission
  JOURNAL   Exported May 13, 2021 from SnapGene Server 1.1.58
            http://www.snapgene.com
FEATURES             Location/Qualifiers
     source          1..8323
                     /organism="synthetic DNA construct"
                     /mol_type="other DNA"
     promoter        87..1265
                     /label=EF-1-alpha promoter
                     /note="strong constitutive promoter for human elongation
                     factor EF-1-alpha"
     intron          318..1256
                     /label=EF-1-alpha intron A
                     /note="intron upstream of the start codon of human
                     EF-1-alpha"
     primer_bind     1213..1233
                     /label=EF1a-F
                     /note="Human elongation factor-1a promoter, forward primer"
     CDS             1278..1877
                     /codon_start=1
                     /gene="pac from Streptomyces alboniger"
                     /product="puromycin N-acetyltransferase"
                     /label=PuroR
                     /note="confers resistance to puromycin"
                     /translation="MTEYKPTVRLATRDDVPRAVRTLAAAFADYPATRHTVDPDRHIER
                     VTELQELFLTRVGLDIGKVWVADDGAAVAVWTTPESVEAGAVFAEIGPRMAELSGSRLA
                     AQQQMEGLLAPHRPKEPAWFLATVGVSPDHQGKGLGSAVVLPGVEAAERAGVPAFLETS
                     APRNLPFYERLGFTVTADVEVPEGPRTWCMTRKPGA"
     primer_bind     complement(1278..1297)
                     /label=Puro-R
                     /note="Puromycin resistance gene, reverse primer. Also
                     called puro-variant-R"
     primer_bind     1774..1794
                     /label=Puro-F
                     /note="Puromycin resistance gene, forward primer"
     misc_feature    1893..2481
                     /label=WPRE
                     /note="woodchuck hepatitis virus posttranscriptional
                     regulatory element"
     primer_bind     complement(1946..1966)
                     /label=WPRE-R
                     /note="WPRE, reverse primer"
     CDS             complement(2364..2375)
                     /codon_start=1
                     /product="Factor Xa recognition and cleavage site"
                     /label=Factor Xa site
                     /translation="IEGR"
     LTR             2553..2786
                     /label=3' LTR (Delta-U3)
                     /note="self-inactivating 3' long terminal repeat (LTR) from
                     HIV-1"
     polyA_signal    2864..2985
                     /label=SV40 poly(A) signal
                     /note="SV40 polyadenylation signal"
     primer_bind     complement(2901..2920)
                     /label=SV40pA-R
                     /note="SV40 polyA, reverse primer"
     primer_bind     2955..2974
                     /label=EBV-rev
                     /note="SV40 polyA terminator, reverse primer"
     rep_origin      3025..3160
                     /label=SV40 ori
                     /note="SV40 origin of replication"
     primer_bind     3087..3106
                     /label=SV40pro-F
                     /note="SV40 promoter/origin, forward primer"
     primer_bind     complement(3180..3199)
                     /label=T7
                     /note="T7 promoter, forward primer"
     promoter        complement(3181..3199)
                     /label=T7 promoter
                     /note="promoter for bacteriophage T7 RNA polymerase"
     primer_bind     complement(3209..3226)
                     /label=M13 Forward
                     /note="In lacZ gene. Also called M13-F20 or M13 (-21)
                     Forward"
     primer_bind     complement(3209..3225)
                     /label=M13 fwd
                     /note="common sequencing primer, one of multiple similar
                     variants"
     primer_bind     complement(3218..3240)
                     /label=M13/pUC Forward
                     /note="In lacZ gene"
     rep_origin      3367..3822
                     /direction=RIGHT
                     /label=f1 ori
                     /note="f1 bacteriophage origin of replication; arrow
                     indicates direction of (+) strand synthesis"
     primer_bind     complement(3454..3473)
                     /label=F1ori-R
                     /note="F1 origin, reverse primer"
     primer_bind     3664..3685
                     /label=F1ori-F
                     /note="F1 origin, forward primer"
     promoter        3848..3952
                     /gene="bla"
                     /label=AmpR promoter
     CDS             3953..4813
                     /codon_start=1
                     /gene="bla"
                     /product="beta-lactamase"
                     /label=AmpR
                     /note="confers resistance to ampicillin, carbenicillin, and
                     related antibiotics"
                     /translation="MSIQHFRVALIPFFAAFCLPVFAHPETLVKVKDAEDQLGARVGYI
                     ELDLNSGKILESFRPEERFPMMSTFKVLLCGAVLSRIDAGQEQLGRRIHYSQNDLVEYS
                     PVTEKHLTDGMTVRELCSAAITMSDNTAANLLLTTIGGPKELTAFLHNMGDHVTRLDRW
                     EPELNEAIPNDERDTTMPVAMATTLRKLLTGELLTLASRQQLIDWMEADKVAGPLLRSA
                     LPAGWFIADKSGAGERGSRGIIAALGPDGKPSRIVVIYTTGSQATMDERNRQIAEIGAS
                     LIKHW"
     primer_bind     complement(4171..4190)
                     /label=Amp-R
                     /note="Ampicillin resistance gene, reverse primer"
     rep_origin      4984..5572
                     /direction=RIGHT
                     /label=ori
                     /note="high-copy-number ColE1/pMB1/pBR322/pUC origin of
                     replication"
     primer_bind     5473..5492
                     /label=pBR322ori-F
                     /note="pBR322 origin, forward primer"
     primer_bind     5726..5743
                     /label=L4440
                     /note="L4440 vector, forward primer"
     protein_bind    5860..5881
                     /label=CAP binding site
                     /bound_moiety="E. coli catabolite activator protein"
                     /note="CAP binding activates transcription in the presence
                     of cAMP."
     promoter        5896..5926
                     /label=lac promoter
                     /note="promoter for the E. coli lac operon"
     protein_bind    5934..5950
                     /label=lac operator
                     /bound_moiety="lac repressor encoded by lacI"
                     /note="The lac repressor binds to the lac operator to
                     inhibit transcription in E. coli. This inhibition can be
                     relieved by adding lactose or
                     isopropyl-beta-D-thiogalactopyranoside (IPTG)."
     primer_bind     5939..5961
                     /label=M13/pUC Reverse
                     /note="In lacZ gene"
     primer_bind     5958..5974
                     /label=M13 rev
                     /note="common sequencing primer, one of multiple similar
                     variants"
     primer_bind     5958..5974
                     /label=M13 Reverse
                     /note="In lacZ gene. Also called M13-rev"
     primer_bind     5993..6013
                     /label=T3
                     /note="T3 promoter, forward primer"
     promoter        5995..6013
                     /label=T3 promoter
                     /note="promoter for bacteriophage T3 RNA polymerase"
     promoter        6041..6267
                     /label=RSV promoter
                     /note="Rous sarcoma virus enhancer/promoter"
     LTR             6268..6448
                     /label=5' LTR (truncated)
                     /note="truncated 5' long terminal repeat (LTR) from HIV-1"
     misc_feature    6495..6620
                     /label=HIV-1 Psi
                     /note="packaging signal of human immunodeficiency virus
                     type 1"
     misc_feature    7113..7346
                     /label=RRE
                     /note="The Rev response element (RRE) of HIV-1 allows for
                     Rev-dependent mRNA export from the nucleus to the
                     cytoplasm."
     CDS             7531..7575
                     /codon_start=1
                     /product="antigenic peptide corresponding to amino acids
                     655 to 669 of the HIV envelope protein gp41 (Lutje Hulsik
                     et al., 2013)"
                     /label=gp41 peptide
                     /note="recognized by the 2H10 single-chain llama nanobody"
                     /translation="KNEQELLELDKWASL"
     promoter        7753..7993
                     /label=U6 promoter
                     /note="RNA polymerase III promoter for human U6 snRNA"
     primer_bind     7753..7773
                     /label=hU6-F
                     /note="Human U6 promoter, forward primer"
     primer_bind     7924..7943
                     /label=LKO.1 5'
                     /note="Human U6 promoter, forward primer"
     misc_RNA        8023..8098
                     /label=gRNA scaffold
                     /note="guide RNA scaffold for the Streptococcus pyogenes
                     CRISPR/Cas9 system"
     misc_feature    8154..8271
                     /label=cPPT/CTS
                     /note="central polypurine tract and central termination
                     sequence of HIV-1"
ORIGIN
        1 cccgggtgca aagatggata aagttttaaa cagagaggaa tctttgcagc taatggacct
       61 tctaggtctt gaaaggagtg ggaattggct ccggtgcccg tcagtgggca gagcgcacat
      121 cgcccacagt ccccgagaag ttggggggag gggtcggcaa ttgatccggt gcctagagaa
      181 ggtggcgcgg ggtaaactgg gaaagtgatg tcgtgtactg gctccgcctt tttcccgagg
      241 gtgggggaga accgtatata agtgcagtag tcgccgtgaa cgttcttttt cgcaacgggt
      301 ttgccgccag aacacaggta agtgccgtgt gtggttcccg cgggcctggc ctctttacgg
      361 gttatggccc ttgcgtgcct tgaattactt ccacctggct gcagtacgtg attcttgatc
      421 ccgagcttcg ggttggaagt gggtgggaga gttcgaggcc ttgcgcttaa ggagcccctt
      481 cgcctcgtgc ttgagttgag gcctggcctg ggcgctgggg ccgccgcgtg cgaatctggt
      541 ggcaccttcg cgcctgtctc gctgctttcg ataagtctct agccatttaa aatttttgat
      601 gacctgctgc gacgcttttt ttctggcaag atagtcttgt aaatgcgggc caagatctgc
      661 acactggtat ttcggttttt ggggccgcgg gcggcgacgg ggcccgtgcg tcccagcgca
      721 catgttcggc gaggcggggc ctgcgagcgc ggccaccgag aatcggacgg gggtagtctc
      781 aagctggccg gcctgctctg gtgcctggcc tcgcgccgcc gtgtatcgcc ccgccctggg
      841 cggcaaggct ggcccggtcg gcaccagttg cgtgagcgga aagatggccg cttcccggcc
      901 ctgctgcagg gagctcaaaa tggaggacgc ggcgctcggg agagcgggcg ggtgagtcac
      961 ccacacaaag gaaaagggcc tttccgtcct cagccgtcgc ttcatgtgac tccacggagt
     1021 accgggcgcc gtccaggcac ctcgattagt tctcgagctt ttggagtacg tcgtctttag
     1081 gttgggggga ggggttttat gcgatggagt ttccccacac tgagtgggtg gagactgaag
     1141 ttaggccagc ttggcacttg atgtaattct ccttggaatt tgcccttttt gagtttggat
     1201 cttggttcat tctcaagcct cagacagtgg ttcaaagttt ttttcttcca tttcaggtgt
     1261 cgtgacgtac ggccaccatg accgagtaca agcccacggt gcgcctcgcc acccgcgacg
     1321 acgtccccag ggccgtacgc accctcgccg ccgcgttcgc cgactacccc gccacgcgcc
     1381 acaccgtcga tccggaccgc cacatcgagc gggtcaccga gctgcaagaa ctcttcctca
     1441 cgcgcgtcgg gctcgacatc ggcaaggtgt gggtcgcgga cgacggcgcc gccgtggcgg
     1501 tctggaccac gccggagagc gtcgaagcgg gggcggtgtt cgccgagatc ggcccgcgca
     1561 tggccgagtt gagcggttcc cggctggccg cgcagcaaca gatggaaggc ctcctggcgc
     1621 cgcaccggcc caaggagccc gcgtggttcc tggccaccgt cggagtctcg cccgaccacc
     1681 agggcaaggg tctgggcagc gccgtcgtgc tccccggagt ggaggcggcc gagcgcgccg
     1741 gggtgcccgc cttcctggag acctccgcgc cccgcaacct ccccttctac gagcggctcg
     1801 gcttcaccgt caccgccgac gtcgaggtgc ccgaaggacc gcgcacctgg tgcatgaccc
     1861 gcaagcccgg tgcctgaacg cgttaagtcg acaatcaacc tctggattac aaaatttgtg
     1921 aaagattgac tggtattctt aactatgttg ctccttttac gctatgtgga tacgctgctt
     1981 taatgccttt gtatcatgct attgcttccc gtatggcttt cattttctcc tccttgtata
     2041 aatcctggtt gctgtctctt tatgaggagt tgtggcccgt tgtcaggcaa cgtggcgtgg
     2101 tgtgcactgt gtttgctgac gcaaccccca ctggttgggg cattgccacc acctgtcagc
     2161 tcctttccgg gactttcgct ttccccctcc ctattgccac ggcggaactc atcgccgcct
     2221 gccttgcccg ctgctggaca ggggctcggc tgttgggcac tgacaattcc gtggtgttgt
     2281 cggggaaatc atcgtccttt ccttggctgc tcgcctgtgt tgccacctgg attctgcgcg
     2341 ggacgtcctt ctgctacgtc ccttcggccc tcaatccagc ggaccttcct tcccgcggcc
     2401 tgctgccggc tctgcggcct cttccgcgtc ttcgccttcg ccctcagacg agtcggatct
     2461 ccctttgggc cgcctccccg cgtcgacttt aagaccaatg acttacaagg cagctgtaga
     2521 tcttagccac tttttaaaag aaaagggggg actggaaggg ctaattcact cccaacgaag
     2581 acaagatctg ctttttgctt gtactgggtc tctctggtta gaccagatct gagcctggga
     2641 gctctctggc taactaggga acccactgct taagcctcaa taaagcttgc cttgagtgct
     2701 tcaagtagtg tgtgcccgtc tgttgtgtga ctctggtaac tagagatccc tcagaccctt
     2761 ttagtcagtg tggaaaatct ctagcagtac gtatagtagt tcatgtcatc ttattattca
     2821 gtatttataa cttgcaaaga aatgaatatc agagagtgag aggaacttgt ttattgcagc
     2881 ttataatggt tacaaataaa gcaatagcat cacaaatttc acaaataaag catttttttc
     2941 actgcattct agttgtggtt tgtccaaact catcaatgta tcttatcatg tctggctcta
     3001 gctatcccgc ccctaactcc gcccatcccg cccctaactc cgcccagttc cgcccattct
     3061 ccgccccatg gctgactaat tttttttatt tatgcagagg ccgaggccgc ctcggcctct
     3121 gagctattcc agaagtagtg aggaggcttt tttggaggcc tagggacgta cccaattcgc
     3181 cctatagtga gtcgtattac gcgcgctcac tggccgtcgt tttacaacgt cgtgactggg
     3241 aaaaccctgg cgttacccaa cttaatcgcc ttgcagcaca tccccctttc gccagctggc
     3301 gtaatagcga agaggcccgc accgatcgcc cttcccaaca gttgcgcagc ctgaatggcg
     3361 aatgggnnnn nnnnnnnnnn nnnnnnnnnn nnnnnnnnnn nnnnnnnnnn nnnnnnnnnn
     3421 nnnnnnnnnn nnnnnnnnnn nnnnnnnnnn nnnnnnnnnn nnnnnnnnnn nnnnnnnnnn
     3481 nnnnnnnnnn cnnnnnnnnn nnnnnnnnnn nnnnnnnnnn nnnnnnnnnn nnnnnnnnnn
     3541 nnnnnnnnnn nnnnnnnnnn nnnnnnnnnn nnnnnnnnnn nnannnnnnn nnnnnnnnnn
     3601 nnnnnnnnnn nnnnnnnnnn nnnnnnnnnn nncctttgac gttggagtcc acgttcttta
     3661 atagtggact cttgttccaa actggaacaa cactcaaccc tatctcggtc tattcttttg
     3721 atttataagg gattttgccg atttcggcct attggttaaa aaatgagctg atttaacaaa
     3781 aatttaacgc gaattttaac aaaatattaa cgcttacaat ttaggtggca cttttcgggg
     3841 aaatgtgcgc ggaaccccta tttgtttatt tttctaaata cattcaaata tgtatccgct
     3901 catgagacaa taaccctgat aaatgcttca ataatattga aaaaggaaga gtatgagtat
     3961 tcaacatttc cgtgtcgccc ttattccctt ttttgcggca ttttgccttc ctgtttttgc
     4021 tcacccagaa acgctggtga aagtaaaaga tgctgaagat cagttgggtg cacgagtggg
     4081 ttacatcgaa ctggatctca acagcggtaa gatccttgag agttttcgcc ccgaagaacg
     4141 ttttccaatg atgagcactt ttaaagttct gctatgtggc gcggtattat cccgtattga
     4201 cgccgggcaa gagcaactcg gtcgccgcat acactattct cagaatgact tggttgagta
     4261 ctcaccagtc acagaaaagc atcttacgga tggcatgaca gtaagagaat tatgcagtgc
     4321 tgccataacc atgagtgata acactgcggc caacttactt ctgacaacga tcggaggacc
     4381 gaaggagcta accgcttttt tgcacaacat gggggatcat gtaactcgcc ttgatcgttg
     4441 ggaaccggag ctgaatgaag ccataccaaa cgacgagcgt gacaccacga tgcctgtagc
     4501 aatggcaaca acgttgcgca aactattaac tggcgaacta cttactctag cttcccggca
     4561 acaattaata gactggatgg aggcggataa agttgcagga ccacttctgc gctcggccct
     4621 tccggctggc tggtttattg ctgataaatc tggagccggt gagcgtgggt ctcgcggtat
     4681 cattgcagca ctggggccag atggtaagcc ctcccgtatc gtagttatct acacgacggg
     4741 gagtcaggca actatggatg aacgaaatag acagatcgct gagataggtg cctcactgat
     4801 taagcattgg taactgtcag accaagttta ctcatatata ctttagattg atttaaaact
     4861 tcatttttaa tttaaaagga tctaggtgaa gatccttttt gataatctca tgaccaaaat
     4921 cccttaacgt gagttttcgt tccactgagc gtcagacccc gtagaaaaga tcaaaggatc
     4981 ttcttgagat cctttttttc tgcgcgtaat ctgctgcttg caaacaaaaa aaccaccgct
     5041 accagcggtg gtttgtttgc cggatcaaga gctaccaact ctttttccga aggtaactgg
     5101 cttcagcaga gcgcagatac caaatactgt tcttctagtg tagccgtagt taggccacca
     5161 cttcaagaac tctgtagcac cgcctacata cctcgctctg ctaatcctgt taccagtggc
     5221 tgctgccagt ggcgataagt cgtgtcttac cgggttggac tcaagacgat agttaccgga
     5281 taaggcgcag cggtcgggct gaacgggggg ttcgtgcaca cagcccagct tggagcgaac
     5341 gacctacacc gaactgagat acctacagcg tgagctatga gaaagcgcca cgcttcccga
     5401 agggagaaag gcggacaggt atccggtaag cggcagggtc ggaacaggag agcgcacgag
     5461 ggagcttcca gggggaaacg cctggtatct ttatagtcct gtcgggtttc gccacctctg
     5521 acttgagcgt cgatttttgt gatgctcgtc aggggggcgg agcctatgga aaaacgccag
     5581 caacgcggcc tttttacggt tcctggcctt ttgctggcct tttgctcaca tgttctttcc
     5641 tgcgttatcc cctgattctg tggataaccg tattaccgcc tttgagtgag ctgataccgc
     5701 tcgccgcagc cgaacgaccg agcgcagcga gtcagtgagc gaggaagcgg aagagcgccc
     5761 aatacgcaaa ccgcctctcc ccgcgcgttg gccgattcat taatgcagct ggcacgacag
     5821 gtttcccgac tggaaagcgg gcagtgagcg caacgcaatt aatgtgagtt agctcactca
     5881 ttaggcaccc caggctttac actttatgct tccggctcgt atgttgtgtg gaattgtgag
     5941 cggataacaa tttcacacag gaaacagcta tgaccatgat tacgccaagc gcgcaattaa
     6001 ccctcactaa agggaacaaa agctggagct gcaagcttaa tgtagtctta tgcaatactc
     6061 ttgtagtctt gcaacatggt aacgatgagt tagcaacatg ccttacaagg agagaaaaag
     6121 caccgtgcat gccgattggt ggaagtaagg tggtacgatc gtgccttatt aggaaggcaa
     6181 cagacgggtc tgacatggat tggacgaacc actgaattgc cgcattgcag agatattgta
     6241 tttaagtgcc tagctcgata cataaacggg tctctctggt tagaccagat ctgagcctgg
     6301 gagctctctg gctaactagg gaacccactg cttaagcctc aataaagctt gccttgagtg
     6361 cttcaagtag tgtgtgcccg tctgttgtgt gactctggta actagagatc cctcagaccc
     6421 ttttagtcag tgtggaaaat ctctagcagt ggcgcccgaa cagggacttg aaagcgaaag
     6481 ggaaaccaga ggagctctct cgacgcagga ctcggcttgc tgaagcgcgc acggcaagag
     6541 gcgaggggcg gcgactggtg agtacgccaa aaattttgac tagcggaggc tagaaggaga
     6601 gagatgggtg cgagagcgtc agtattaagc gggggagaat tagatcgcga tgggaaaaaa
     6661 ttcggttaag gccaggggga aagaaaaaat ataaattaaa acatatagta tgggcaagca
     6721 gggagctaga acgattcgca gttaatcctg gcctgttaga aacatcagaa ggctgtagac
     6781 aaatactggg acagctacaa ccatcccttc agacaggatc agaagaactt agatcattat
     6841 ataatacagt agcaaccctc tattgtgtgc atcaaaggat agagataaaa gacaccaagg
     6901 aagctttaga caagatagag gaagagcaaa acaaaagtaa gaccaccgca cagcaagcgg
     6961 ccgctgatct tcagacctgg aggaggagat atgagggaca attggagaag tgaattatat
     7021 aaatataaag tagtaaaaat tgaaccatta ggagtagcac ccaccaaggc aaagagaaga
     7081 gtggtgcaga gagaaaaaag agcagtggga ataggagctt tgttccttgg gttcttggga
     7141 gcagcaggaa gcactatggg cgcagcgtca atgacgctga cggtacaggc cagacaatta
     7201 ttgtctggta tagtgcagca gcagaacaat ttgctgaggg ctattgaggc gcaacagcat
     7261 ctgttgcaac tcacagtctg gggcatcaag cagctccagg caagaatcct ggctgtggaa
     7321 agatacctaa aggatcaaca gctcctgggg atttggggtt gctctggaaa actcatttgc
     7381 accactgctg tgccttggaa tgctagttgg agtaataaat ctctggaaca gatttggaat
     7441 cacacgacct ggatggagtg ggacagagaa attaacaatt acacaagctt aatacactcc
     7501 ttaattgaag aatcgcaaaa ccagcaagaa aagaatgaac aagaattatt ggaattagat
     7561 aaatgggcaa gtttgtggaa ttggtttaac ataacaaatt ggctgtggta tataaaatta
     7621 ttcataatga tagtaggagg cttggtaggt ttaagaatag tttttgctgt actttctata
     7681 gtgaatagag ttaggcaggg atattcacca ttatcgtttc agacccacct cccaaccccg
     7741 aggggaccca gagagggcct atttcccatg attccttcat atttgcatat acgatacaag
     7801 gctgttagag agataattag aattaatttg actgtaaaca caaagatatt agtacaaaat
     7861 acgtgacgta gaaagtaata atttcttggg tagtttgcag ttttaaaatt atgttttaaa
     7921 atggactatc atatgcttac cgtaacttga aagtatttcg atttcttggc tttatatatc
     7981 ttgtggaaag gacgaaacac cgacccaaag cgctaattca cagttttaga gctagaaata
     8041 gcaagttaaa ataaggctag tccgttatca acttgaaaaa gtggcaccga gtcggtgctt
     8101 ttttaagctt ggcgtaacta gatcttgaga caaatggcag tattcatcca caattttaaa
     8161 agaaaagggg ggattggggg gtacagtgca ggggaaagaa tagtagacat aatagcaaca
     8221 gacatacaaa ctaaagaatt acaaaaacaa attacaaaaa ttcaaaattt tcgggtttat
     8281 tacagggaca gcagagatcc actttggcgc cggctcgagg ggg
//
