>Addgene plasmid #75693 | MAP3K7 gRNA (BRDN0001148020) | depositor partial sequence | sequence record 143153 | Target Sequence
ACCCAAAGCGCTAATTCACA
