>Addgene plasmid #75693 | MAP3K7 gRNA (BRDN0001148020) | addgene partial sequence | sequence record 184379 | hU6-F
GTGACGTAGAAAGTAATAATTTCTTGGGTAGTTTGCAGTTTTAAAATTATGTTTTAAAATGGACTATCAT
ATGCTTACCGTAACTTGAAAGTATTTCGATTTCTTGGCTTTATATATCTTGTGGAAAGGACGAAACACCG
ACCCAAAGCGCTAATTCACAGTTTTAGAGCTAGAAATAGCAAGTTAAAATAAGGCTAGTCCGTTATCAAC
TTGAAAAAGTGGCACCGAGTCGGTGCTTTTTTAAGCTTGGCGTAACTAGATCTTGAGACAAATGGCAGTA
TTCATCCACAATTTTAAAAGAAAAGGGGGGATTGGGGGGTACAGTGCAGGGGAAAGAATAGTAGACATAA
TAGCAACAGACATACAAACTAAAGAATTACAAAAACAAATTACAAAAATTCAAAATTTTCGGGTTTATTA
CAGGGACAGCAGAGATCCACTTTGGCGCCGGCTCGAGGGGGCCCGGGTGCAAAGATGGATAAAGTTTTAA
ACAGAGAGGAATCTTTGCAGCTAATGGACCTTCTAGGTCTTGAAAGGAGTGGGAATTGGCTCCGGTGCCC
GTCAGTGGGC
